>Addgene plasmid #41069 | pQCXIP-HA.Tetherin | addgene partial sequence | sequence record 55439 | LNCX 5'-AGCTCGTTTAGTGAACCGTCAGATC-3'
TTTGACCTCCATAGAAGACACCGGGACCGATCCAGCCTCCGCGGCCGGGAACGGTGCATTGGAACGGACC
TGCAGGAATTGATCCGCGGCCGCACCGGTATGTACCCATACGATGTTCCAGATTACGCTCTTATGGCCAT
GGAGGCCCGAATTCGGTCGACCATGGCATCTACTTCGTATGACTATTGCAGAGTGCCCATGGAAGACGGG
GATAAGCGCTGTAAGCTTCTGCTGGGGATAGGAATTCTGGTGCTCCTGATCATCGTGATTCTGGGGGTGC
CCTTGATTATCTTCACCATCAAGGCCAACAGCGAGGCCTGCCGGGACGGCCTTCGGGCAGTGATGGAGTG
TCGCAATGTCACCCATCTCCTGCAACAAGAGCTGACCGAGGCCCAGAAGGGCTTTCAGGATGTGGAGGCC
CAGGCCGCCACCTGCAACCACACTGTGATGGCCCTAATGGCTTCCCTGGATGCAGAGAAGGCCCAAGGAC
AAAAGAAAGTGGAGGAGCTTGAGGGAGAGATCACTACATTAAACCATAAGCTTCAGGACGCGTCTGCAGA
GGTGGAGCGACTGAGAAGAGAAAACCAGGTCTTAAGCGTGAGAATCGCGGACAAGAAGTACTACCCCAGC
TCCCAGGACTCCAGCTCCGCTGCGGCGCCCCAGCTGCTGATTGTGCTGCTGGGCCTCAGCGCTCTGCTGC
AGTGATTAATTAACGGAT
