[The description below was written by a language model from this plasmid's Addgene catalogue record.]
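Description:
pQCXIP-HA.Tetherin is a retroviral mammalian expression plasmid built on the Clontech pQCXIP backbone, with a total size of about 7.7 kb. It is maintained in E. coli as a high-copy plasmid under ampicillin selection, and it carries a puromycin marker for selecting transduced or transfected mammalian cells. The record gives catalogue fields only, with no feature table, so individual backbone elements such as the LTRs, packaging signal and bacterial origin are not itemised. The depositor describes the construct as compatible with viral delivery, consistent with a vector meant to be packaged into retroviral particles for stable gene transfer.

The payload is human tetherin (BST2, also called CD317 or HM1.24), an insert of roughly 550 bp carrying an N-terminal HA epitope tag. It was subcloned from a related CMV-driven HA.Tetherin plasmid into the AgeI and PacI sites of pQCXIP, both of which remain intact. The promoter is recorded as CMV/MSV. Downstream of the insert, the backbone supplies an IRES followed by the puromycin resistance gene. HA-tetherin and the drug marker are therefore translated from a single bicistronic transcript, which links puromycin resistance to transgene expression and helps in deriving uniformly expressing cell populations.

Tetherin is an interferon-inducible membrane protein that restricts the release of enveloped viruses by holding budding virions at the cell surface. The associated publication used immunoelectron microscopy to examine tetherin as the physical bridge between HIV-1 particles and the plasma membrane. The construct is thus suited to generating cells that stably express epitope-tagged tetherin, in which the HA tag allows detection and localisation of the protein in studies of virion retention and restriction.
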