Addgene plasmid #41069: pQCXIP-HA.Tetherin
Depositing lab: Paul Spearman. Depositing organization: Emory University. Publication: Immunoelectron microscopic evidence for Tetherin/BST2 as the physical bridge between HIV-1 virions and the plasma membrane. Hammonds J, Wang JJ, Yi H, Spearman P. PLoS Pathog. 2010 Feb 5;6(2):e1000749. 10.1371/journal.ppat.1000749 PubMed 20140192.
Backbone
  Vector backbone: pQCXIP
  Backbone manufacturer: Clontech
  Backbone size w/o insert (bp): 7162
  Total vector size (bp): 7700
  Vector type: Mammalian Expression, Retroviral
  Selectable markers: Puromycin
Growth in bacteria
  Bacterial resistance: Ampicillin, 100 μg/mL
  Growth temperature: 37°C
  Growth strain: DH5alpha
  Copy number: High Copy
Gene/Insert
  Gene/Insert name: Tetherin (alt names: BST-2; bone marrow stromal cell antigen 2; CD317)
  Species: H. sapiens (human)
  Insert size (bp): 550
  GenBank ID: NM_004335.2 NP_004326.1
  Entrez Gene: BST2 (a.k.a. CD317, HM1.24, TETHERIN)
  Promoter: CMV/MSV
  Tag / fusion protein: IRES Puro (C terminal on backbone); HA (N terminal on insert)
  Cloning method: Restriction Enzyme; 5′ cloning site AgeI (not destroyed); 3′ cloning site PacI (not destroyed)
  Sequencing primers: 5′ LNCX; 3′ pCDH-rev (GCATTCCTTTGGCGAGAG)
Terms and licenses: Academic/Nonprofit Terms; Industry Terms: Not Available to Industry
Depositor comments: This is a viral-delivery-compatible HA.Tetherin expression construct. It was generated by cloning of tetherin from plasmid pCMV-HA.Tetherin (Addgene plasmid #41068) into AgeI and PacI restriction sites of pQCXIP (Clontech).
How to cite: pQCXIP-HA.Tetherin was a gift from Paul Spearman (Addgene plasmid # 41069 ; http://n2t.net/addgene:41069 ; RRID:Addgene_41069)
